>Addgene plasmid #146056 | pAc5.1B-EGFP-DmTral-R21EE23K_C | depositor full sequence | sequence record 288501 | Full Sequence
CTTCAAGGAATTAATTCTATATTCTAAAAACACAAATGATACTTCTAAAAAAAATCATGAATGGCATCAA
CTCTGAATCAAATCTTTGCAGATGCACCTACTTCTCATTTCCACTGTCACATCATTTTTCCAGATCTCGC
TGCCTGTTATGTGGCCCACAAACCAAGACACGTTTTATGGCCATTAAAGCTGGCTGATCGTCGCCAAACA
CCAAATACATATCAATATGTACATTCGAGAAAGAAGCGATCAAAGAAGCGTCTTCGGGCGAGTAGGAGAA
TGCGGAGGAGAAGGAGAACGAGCTGATCTAGTATCTCTCCACAATCCAATGCCAACTGACCAACTGGCCA
TATTCGGAGCAATTTGAAGCCAATTTCCATCGCCTGGCGATCGCTCCATTCTTGGCTATATGTTTTTCAC
CGTTCCCGGGGCCATTTTCAAAGACTCGTCGGTAAGATAAGATTGTGTCACTCGCTGTCTCTCTTCATTT
GTCGAAGAATGCTGAGGAATTTCGCGATGACGTCGGCGAGTATTTTGAAGAATGAGAATAATTTGTATTT
ATACGAAAATCAGTTAGTGGAATTTTCTACAAAAACATGTTATCTATAGATAATTTTGTTGCAAAATATG
TTGACTATGACAAAGATTGTATGTATATACCTTTAATGTATTCTCATTTTCTTATGTATTTATAATGGCA
ATGATGATACTGATGATATTTTAAGATGATGCCAGACCACAGGCTGATTTCTGCGTCTTTTGCCGAACGC
AGTGCATGTGCGGTTGTTGTTTTTTGGAATAGTTTCAATTTTCGGACTGTCCGCTTTGATTTCAGTTTCT
TGGCTTATTCAAAAAGCAAAGTAAAGCCAAAAAAGCGAGATGGCAATACCAAATGCGGCAAAACGGTAGT
GGAAGGAAAGGGGTGCGGGGCAGCGGAAGGAAGGGTGGGGCGGGGCGTGGCGGGGTCTGTGGCTGGGCGC
GACGTCACCGACGTTGGAGCCACTCCTTTGACCATGTGTGCGTGTGTGTATTATTCGTGTCTCGCCACTC
GCCGGTTGTTTTTTTCTTTTTATCTCGCTCTCTCTAGCGCCATCTCGTACGCATGCTCAACGCACCGCAT
GTTGCCGTGTCCTTTATGCGTCATTTTGGCTCGAAATAGGCAATTATTTAAACAAAGATTAGTCAACGAA
AACGCTAAAATAAATAAGTCTACAATATGGTTACTTATTGCCATGTGTGTGCAGCCAACGATAGCAACAA
AAGCAACAACACAGTGGCTTTCCCTCTTTCACTTTTTGTTTGCAAGCGCGTGCGAGCAAGACGGCACGAC
CGGCAAACGCAATTACGCTGACAAAGAGCAGACGAAGTTTTGGCCGAAAAACATCAAGGCGCCTGATACG
AATGCATTTGCAATAACAATTGCGATATTTAATATTGTTTATGAAGCTGTTTGACTTCAAAACACACAAA
AAAAAAAATAAAACAAATTATTTGAAAGAGAATTAGGAATCGGACAGCTTATCGTTACGGGCTAACAGCA
CACCGAGACGAAATAGCTTACCTGACGTCACAGCCTCTGGAAGAACTGCCGCCAAGCAGAGAGAGAGAGA
AAAAGAGGGAGAGCAGCTTAGACCGCATGTGCTTGTGTGTGAGGCGTCTCTCTCTTCGTCTCCTGTTTGC
GCAAACGCATAGACTGCACTGAGAAAATCGATTACCTATTTTTTATGAATGAATATTTGCACTATTACTA
TTCAAAACTATTAAGATAGCAATCACATTCAATAGCCAAATACTATACCACCTGAGCGATGCAACGAAAT
GATCAATTTGAGCAAAAATGCTGCATATTTAGGACGGCATCATTATAGAAATGCTTCTTGCTGTGTACTT
TTCTCTCGTCTGGCAGCTGTTTCGCCGTTATTGTTAAAACCGGCTTAAGTTAGGTGTGTTTTCTACGACT
AGTGATGCCCCTACTAGAAGATGTGTGTTGCACAAATGTCCCTGAATAACCAATTTGAAGTGCAGATAGC
AGTAAACGTAAGCTAATATGAATATTATTTAACTGTAATGTTTTAATATCGCTGGACATTACTAATAAAC
CCACTATAAACACATGTACATATGTATGTTTTGGCATACAATGAGTAGTTGGGGAAAAAATGTGTAAAAG
CACCGTGACCATCACAGCATAAAGATAACCAGCTGAAGTATCGAATATGAGTAACCCCCAAATTGAATCA
CATGCCGCAACTGATAGGACCCATGGAAGTACACTCTTCATGGCGATATACAAGACACACACAAGCACGA
ACACCCAGTTGCGGAGGAAATTCTCCGTAAATGAAAACCCAATCGGCGAACAATTCATACCCATATATGG
TAAAAGTTTTGAACGCGACTTGAGAGCGGAGAGCATTGCGGCTGATAAGGTTTTAGCGCTAAGCGGGCTT
TATAAAACGGGCTGCGGGACCAGTTTTCATATCACTACCGTTTGAGTTCTTGTGCTGTGTGGATACTCCT
CCCGACACAAAGCCGCTCCATCAGCCAGCAGTCGTCTAATCCAGAGACCCCGGATCGGGGTACCAACATG
GTGAGCAAGGGCGAGGAGCTGTTCACCGGGGTGGTGCCCATCCTGGTCGAGCTGGACGGCGACGTAAACG
GCCACAAGTTCAGCGTGTCCGGCGAGGGCGAGGGCGATGCCACCTACGGCAAGCTGACCCTGAAGTTCAT
CTGCACCACCGGCAAGCTGCCCGTGCCCTGGCCCACCCTCGTGACCACCCTGACCTACGGCGTGCAGTGC
TTCAGCCGCTACCCCGACCACATGAAGCAGCACGACTTCTTCAAGTCCGCCATGCCCGAAGGCTACGTCC
AGGAGCGCACCATCTTCTTCAAGGACGACGGCAACTACAAGACCCGCGCCGAGGTGAAGTTCGAGGGCGA
CACCCTGGTGAACCGCATCGAGCTGAAGGGCATCGACTTCAAGGAGGACGGCAACATCCTGGGGCACAAG
CTGGAGTACAACTACAACAGCCACAACGTCTATATCATGGCCGACAAGCAGAAGAACGGCATCAAGGTGA
ACTTCAAGATCCGCCACAACATCGAGGACGGCAGCGTGCAGCTCGCCGACCACTACCAGCAGAACACCCC
CATCGGCGACGGCCCCGTGCTGCTGCCCGACAACCACTACCTGAGCACCCAGTCCGCCCTGAGCAAAGAC
CCCAACGAGAAGCGCGATCACATGGTCCTGCTGGAGTTCGTGACCGCCGCCGGGATCACTCTCGGCATGG
ACGAGCTGTACAAGCCAAGCTTGAATTCTATGAGCGGGGGATTACCGGAGTTGGGCTCCAAAATCAGCCT
CATTTCCAAGGCGGACATTGAGTACAAGGGCCGCCTGTACACGGTGGATCCGCAGGAGTGCACCATTGCG
CTCTCGAGTGTGCGATCCTTCGGTACAGAAGATCGGGACACCCAGTTCCAGATAGCGCCGCAATCGCAGA
TCTACGACTACATCCTCTTCCGTGGCTCGGACATCAAGGACATTCGCGTTGTCAACAACCACACGCTGCC
GCACCACAATGACCCGGCGATCATGCAGGCGCAGCTCCAGAACGGACCGCCCCAGATGCCGCAGCACTTC
CCCATGCCCAGCGGGATGAGCGGTCCGCCGCAGCAGCAACAGGTGCCGTCGCAGCAACCGCCCCAGATGC
CAAGCGGTGGAGGCAGTGGTGGTGCTGGTGGAGCAGGAGCTCCTGGCGGCGGCGGACCCGGCTACGGCAA
TGGCAATCCGTTCGGCAACCTCGGCGGTCCCAATCTGGCCAACATGGTGGGCAATGCGGGCGGATCGCTT
GCACCCGGTTCCGGTGCTCCGGGCAGCGGACCCTTCATGCACATCGGTGGCAATCAGCAGCAACCGAAGC
CCCAGCAGCAGAAACAGCCAAACATGCTGGCCGGTGCCTCGCGATCGACGACGCCCATTAGCCTGATTGT
GAGTCCCACGGCGGAGCTGACTCAGCAGCAGCAGCTGCACCAGCAACAGAACGCTGGCCAGGGTGGCAAC
GGACGCGATGCAGGACATAAGCGCCAGAACCACCAGCAGCAACAGAATCAGCAGCATCAGCAACGTGGCG
GACCCAGCCACAACAATATGCAGCATCAGCAGCAACGAGGCGGCGGCAGTGGAACGGACTTCTATAACCA
GCAGCGGGATCGTCGGGACTCCGGACGTCAAATGGACAACAACTATAGCAACAACTACAACAACAATAAT
AATAATCAGCGCAATCGCGGCGGCGGCAACGGAATGCAACAGCAGCAGCGAGGAGGAAACGGCGGCAGCG
GCGGCGGCGGTGGAAACGGAGGTGGAAACAACCCGGCCTGGAACATGCATCGCGGCAACCAGAACTCGAA
CAACATGATGAACATGCGCAACCGCGGCATGGGATCCCGCGGCCCCATGCGACCCAATCAGGGCTATCGT
CCGCAGTCGGCCAATAATCAGAACAAGCCGCGGAACAAGATCAAGTTCGAGGGCGACTTCGATTTCGAGC
AGGCAAACAACAAGTTCGAGGAACTGCGCTCCCAACTGGCCAAGCTCAAGGTGGCCGAGGATGGTGCACC
CAAGCCAGCCACCAATGCAACGGCCGCCACTGCAACTGCAACCAATGAGCAGGTGGGTGAGAAGGTTGAA
GGCGTTCACACACTGAATGGCGAGACCGACAAGAAGGATGATTCTGGCAACGAGACCGGCGCTGGAGAGC
ACGAGCCTGAGGAGGATGATGTTGCTGTGTGCTACGACAAGACCAAATCGTTCTTCGACAACATCTCGTG
CGAGGCTGCCCAGGATCGCAGCAAGAACAAGAAGAACGATTGGCGCCAGGAGCGCAAGTTGAACACGGAG
ACCTTCGGAGTGTCCTCCACACGACGTGGCAGTTACCGCGGACGCAACCAATACTACAACAATAATGGCA
ACGGCGGCATTAACTCGGGATATGGAGGAGCGCCAGGCTACAACAGGAACAATTATCGCATGGGTGGCGG
CGGCGGAAACTTCCGAAACAGGAGCAACAATCGCAACAACGGCGGCGGTCGTGGCGGAAACGGAATGCCA
AACATCACCAATGGCAACACGGCTGCTGCGCTGAAGGCGGCCAACAATGCTGCTGGCCACGGATCCAATG
CCACGGACTCCAGTGCACCAAATGCCACAACCGCGACGACAAAGTCGACGTCCCTCTTGCCAGAGCAGAC
GCAACAGGTGGCGGCAGTTTCACAATAGGCGGCCGCTCGAGTCTAGAGGGCCCGCGGTTCGAAGGTAAGC
CTATCCCTAACCCTCTCCTCGGTCTCGATTCTACGCGTACCGGTCATCATCACCATCACCATTGAGTTTA
AACCCGCTGATCAGCCTCGACTGTGCCTTCTAAGGCCTGAGCTCGCTGATCAGCCTCGATCGAGGATCCA
GACATGATAAGATACATTGATGAGTTTGGACAAACCACAACTAGAATGCAGTGAAAAAAATGCTTTATTT
GTGAAATTTGTGATGCTATTGCTTTATTTGTAACCATTATAAGCTGCAATAAACAAGTTAACAACAACAA
TTGCATTCATTTTATGTTTCAGGTTCAGGGGGAGGTGTGGGAGGTTTTTTAAAGCAAGTAAAACCTCTAC
AAATGTGGTATGGCTGATTATGATCAGTCGACCGATGCCCTTGAGAGCCTTCAACCCAGTCAGCTCCTTC
CGGTGGGCGCGGGGCATGACTATCGTCGCCGCACTTATGACTGTCTTCTTTATCATGCAACTCGTAGGAC
AGGTGCCGGCAGCGCTCTGGGTCATTTTCGGCGAGGACCGCTTTCGCTGGAGCGCGACGATGATCGGCCT
GTCGCTTGCGGTATTCGGAATCTTGCACGCCCTCGCTCAAGCCTTCGTCACTGGTCCCGCCACCAAACGT
TTCGGCGAGAAGCAGGCCATTATCGCCGGCATGGCGGCCGACGCGCTGGGCTACGTCTTGCTGGCGTTCG
CGACGCGAGGCTGGATGGCCTTCCCCATTATGATTCTTCTCGCTTCCGGCGGCATCGGGATGCCCGCGTT
GCAGGCCATGCTGTCCAGGCAGGTAGATGACGACCATCAGGGACAGCTTCAAGGATCGCTCGCGGCTCTT
ACCAGCCAGCAAAAGGCCAGGAACCGTAAAAAGGCCGCGTTGCTGGCGTTTTTCCATAGGCTCCGCCCCC
CTGACGAGCATCACAAAAATCGACGCTCAAGTCAGAGGTGGCGAAACCCGACAGGACTATAAAGATACCA
GGCGTTTCCCCCTGGAAGCTCCCTCGTGCGCTCTCCTGTTCCGACCCTGCCGCTTACCGGATACCTGTCC
GCCTTTCTCCCTTCGGGAAGCGTGGCGCTTTCTCAATGCTCACGCTGTAGGTATCTCAGTTCGGTGTAGG
TCGTTCGCTCCAAGCTGGGCTGTGTGCACGAACCCCCCGTTCAGCCCGACCGCTGCGCCTTATCCGGTAA
CTATCGTCTTGAGTCCAACCCGGTAAGACACGACTTATCGCCACTGGCAGCAGCCACTGGTAACAGGATT
AGCAGAGCGAGGTATGTAGGCGGTGCTACAGAGTTCTTGAAGTGGTGGCCTAACTACGGCTACACTAGAA
GGACAGTATTTGGTATCTGCGCTCTGCTGAAGCCAGTTACCTTCGGAAAAAGAGTTGGTAGCTCTTGATC
CGGCAAACAAACCACCGCTGGTAGCGGTGGTTTTTTTGTTTGCAAGCAGCAGATTACGCGCAGAAAAAAA
GGATCTCAAGAAGATCCTTTGATCTTTTCTACGGGGTCTGACGCTCAGTGGAACGAAAACTCACGTTAAG
GGATTTTGGTCATGAGATTATCAAAAAGGATCTTCACCTAGATCCTTTTAAATTAAAAATGAAGTTTTAA
ATCAATCTAAAGTATATATGAGTAAACTTGGTCTGACAGTTACCAATGCTTAATCAGTGAGGCACCTATC
TCAGCGATCTGTCTATTTCGTTCATCCATAGTTGCCTGACTCCCCGTCGTGTAGATAACTACGATACGGG
AGGGCTTACCATCTGGCCCCAGTGCTGCAATGATACCGCGAGACCCACGCTCACCGGCTCCAGATTTATC
AGCAATAAACCAGCCAGCCGGAAGGGCCGAGCGCAGAAGTGGTCCTGCAACTTTATCCGCCTCCATCCAG
TCTATTAATTGTTGCCGGGAAGCTAGAGTAAGTAGTTCGCCAGTTAATAGTTTGCGCAACGTTGTTGCCA
TTGCTGCAGGCATCGTGGTGTCACGCTCGTCGTTTGGTATGGCTTCATTCAGCTCCGGTTCCCAACGATC
AAGGCGAGTTACATGATCCCCCATGTTGTGCAAAAAAGCGGTTAGCTCCTTCGGTCCTCCGATCGTTGTC
AGAAGTAAGTTGGCCGCAGTGTTATCACTCATGGTTATGGCAGCACTGCATAATTCTCTTACTGTCATGC
CATCCGTAAGATGCTTTTCTGTGACTGGTGAGTACTCAACCAAGTCATTCTGAGAATAGTGTATGCGGCG
ACCGAGTTGCTCTTGCCCGGCGTCAACACGGGATAATACCGCGCCACATAGCAGAACTTTAAAAGTGCTC
ATCATTGGAAAACGTTCTTCGGGGCGAAAACTCTCAAGGATCTTACCGCTGTTGAGATCCAGTTCGATGT
AACCCACTCGTGCACCCAACTGATCTTCAGCATCTTTTACTTTCACCAGCGTTTCTGGGTGAGCAAAAAC
AGGAAGGCAAAATGCCGCAAAAAAGGGAATAAGGGCGACACGGAAATGTTGAATACTCATACTCTTCCTT
TTTCAATATTATTGAAGCATTTATCAGGGTTATTGTCTCATGAGCGGATACATATTTGAATGTATTTAGA
AAAATAAACAAATAGGGGTTCCGCGCACATTTCCCCGAAAAGTGCCACCTGACGTCTAAGAAACCATTAT
TATCATGACATTAACCTATAAAAATAGGCGTATCACGAGGCCCTTTCGT
Features (pLannotate 1.2.2; 11 found; start..end, strand, type, name):
     56..2568    +  promoter       Ac5 promoter: Drosophila melanogaster actin 5C promoter
   2588..3304    +  CDS            EGFP: EGFP is a basic (constitutively fluorescent) green fluorescent protein published in 1996, derived from Aequorea victoria. It is reported to be a rapidly-maturing weak dimer with moderate acid sensitivity.
   3320..3607    +  CDS            Lsm14a (fragment): LS14A_MOUSE - Also known as Fam61a, Rap55a. Experimental evidence at protein level: Swiss-Prot protein existence level 1. Essential for formation of P-bodies, cytoplasmic structures that provide storage sites for translationally inactive mRNAs and protect them from degradation. Acts as a repressor of mRNA translation. May play a role in mitotic spindle assembly. From Mus musculus (Mouse).
   4520..4939    +  CDS            Lsm14a (fragment): LS14A_MOUSE - Also known as Fam61a, Rap55a. Experimental evidence at protein level: Swiss-Prot protein existence level 1. Essential for formation of P-bodies, cytoplasmic structures that provide storage sites for translationally inactive mRNAs and protect them from degradation. Acts as a repressor of mRNA translation. May play a role in mitotic spindle assembly. From Mus musculus (Mouse).
   5314..5355    +  CDS            V5 tag: epitope tag from simian virus 5
   5455..5589    -  polyA_signal   SV40 poly(A) signal: SV40 polyadenylation signal
   5612..5696    -  CDS            large T antigen (fragment): large T antigen from SV40 (simian virus 40)
   5697..6167    +  CDS            TcR (fragment): tetracycline efflux protein; tet; confers resistance to tetracycline
   6211..6799    -  rep_origin     ori: high-copy-number ColE1/pMB1/pBR322/pUC origin of replication
   6970..7830    -  CDS            AmpR: β-lactamase; bla; confers resistance to ampicillin, carbenicillin, and related antibiotics
   7831..7935    -  promoter       AmpR promoter: bla
