[The description below was written by a language model from this plasmid's Addgene catalogue record and pLannotate feature annotations shown in this document.]
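Description:
pAc5.1B-EGFP-DmTral-R21EE23K_C is an 8,029-nt insect expression plasmid for producing a GFP-tagged mutant of Drosophila melanogaster Trailer Hitch (Tral, also called LSm15). The catalogue lists the backbone as unknown, although the name and the annotated parts point to a pAc5.1-type vector. In bacteria it is maintained through a ColE1/pUC-family origin and selected with ampicillin via the bla gene and its promoter. The record describes it as low copy, even though the origin annotation is of the high-copy type. A fragment of a tetracycline resistance gene and a small piece of SV40 large T antigen are also annotated; these look like backbone remnants rather than functional elements. No selection marker for insect cells is annotated.

Expression is driven by the constitutive Drosophila actin 5C promoter, followed by an EGFP coding sequence and then the Tral open reading frame, giving an N-terminal EGFP fusion. The annotation tool did not recognise Tral directly. Instead it flagged two segments as fragments of mouse Lsm14a, the related LSm14/RAP55-family protein, which is consistent with homology to the fly insert rather than the presence of a mouse gene. A V5 epitope tag lies downstream of the insert, but the record does not show whether it is in frame and translated. An SV40 polyadenylation signal follows. The insert carries the R21E and E23K substitutions indicated by the name, and the depositor also notes two silent changes and a Q279H difference relative to the reference sequence.

The associated publication concerns how Trailer Hitch and EDC3 associate with DCP1 and Me31B. This suggests use in localisation or interaction studies in insect cells, with the mutant compared against the wild-type protein. The depositor cautions that the sequence may be theoretical or only partly verified.
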