Addgene plasmid #146056: pAc5.1B-EGFP-DmTral-R21EE23K_C
Purpose: Insect Expression of DmTral-R21EE23K
Depositing lab: Elisa Izaurralde. Depositing organization: Max Planck Institute for Developmental Biology. Publication: Similar modes of interaction enable Trailer Hitch and EDC3 to associate with DCP1 and Me31B in distinct protein complexes. Tritschler F, Eulalio A, Helms S, Schmidt S, Coles M, Weichenrieder O, Izaurralde E, Truffault V. Mol Cell Biol. 2008 Nov . 28(21):6695-708. 10.1128/MCB.00759-08 PubMed 18765641.
Backbone
  Vector backbone: Unknown
  Vector type: Insect Expression
Growth in bacteria
  Bacterial resistance: Ampicillin, 100 μg/mL
  Growth temperature: 37°C
  Growth strain: DH5alpha
  Copy number: Low Copy
Gene/Insert
  Gene/Insert name: DmTral-R21EE23K (alt names: Trailer Hitch; Dm LSm30)
  Species: D. melanogaster (fly)
  Mutation: two silent mutations A198C, A387G and a mutation G837T:Q279H compared to the sequence given by: NCBI:NM_140328.4 or UniProt Q9VTZ0.
  Entrez Gene: tral (a.k.a. Dmel_CG10686, BEST:GH08269, CG10686, DmLSm15, Dmel\CG10686, LSm15, Lsm15, Scd6p, TRAL, Tral, anon-EST:Posey139, anon-WO0172774.89, anon-WO02059370.24, p67, p70)
  Cloning method: Unknown
Terms and licenses: Academic/Nonprofit Terms; Industry Terms: Not Available to Industry
Depositor comments: Plasmids from this collection were made available to the research community and donated after the lab closed. Please note that the sequence provided by the depositing laboratory may be theoretical/predicted or based on Sanger sequencing results. There may be discrepancies between sequencing results obtained by Addgene and the depositor sequence. If an Addgene verified sequence is not available, please contact before placing your order to request that our lab fully sequence the plasmid.
How to cite: pAc5.1B-EGFP-DmTral-R21EE23K_C was a gift from Elisa Izaurralde (Addgene plasmid # 146056 ; http://n2t.net/addgene:146056 ; RRID:Addgene_146056)
